Addgene plasmid #153733: pGBW-m4252886
Purpose: Mammalian expression plasmid for SARS-CoV-2 ORF6 protein
Depositing lab: Ginkgo Bioworks & Benjie Chen. Depositing organization: Ginkgo Bioworks.
Backbone
  Vector backbone: pTwist_CMV_Hygro_6 with AarI site removed
  Backbone size w/o insert (bp): 6525
  Vector type: Mammalian Expression
  Selectable markers: Hygromycin
Growth in bacteria
  Bacterial resistance: Ampicillin, 100 μg/mL
  Growth temperature: 37°C
  Growth strain: DH5alpha
  Copy number: High Copy
Gene/Insert
  Gene/Insert name: SARS-CoV-2 ORF6 protein
  Species: Severe acute respiratory syndrome coronavirus 2
  Insert size (bp): 179
  Mutation: wt
  Entrez Gene: ORF6 (a.k.a. GU280_gp06)
  Promoter: CMV
  Tag / fusion protein: Cleavable TEV;6xHis-003 (C terminal on backbone)
  Cloning method: Unknown
Resource information
  A portion of this plasmid was derived from a plasmid made by: GinkgoBioworks
Depositor comments: NCBI reference sequence: 43740572
How to cite: pGBW-m4252886 was a gift from Ginkgo Bioworks & Benjie Chen (Addgene plasmid # 153733 ; http://n2t.net/addgene:153733 ; RRID:Addgene_153733)
