[The description below was written by a language model from this plasmid's Addgene catalogue record and pLannotate feature annotations shown in this document.]
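Description:
pGBW-m4252886 is a mammalian expression plasmid for the wild-type ORF6 accessory protein of SARS-CoV-2, built on a pTwist_CMV_Hygro_6 backbone from which an AarI site was removed. It is propagated in E. coli as a high-copy plasmid through a ColE1/pUC-type origin and selected with ampicillin via the β-lactamase (AmpR) gene. For selection in mammalian cells it carries a hygromycin B phosphotransferase cassette driven by the human ubiquitin C promoter and closed by a synthetic poly(A) signal. The annotated full sequence is 6,762 nt. The backbone also contains β-globin insulator elements and bacterial rrnG and T7 terminators flanking the functional units, which presumably limit transcriptional read-through between them.

The short ORF6 coding sequence lies on the reverse strand downstream of the CMV immediate-early enhancer and promoter, which the automated annotation detects as an enhancer plus a truncated CMV promoter match. The catalogue describes a C-terminal, backbone-encoded tag consisting of a TEV protease cleavage site followed by 6xHis. The feature table annotates the 6xHis just after the ORF6 reading frame but does not separately mark the TEV site. This arrangement allows affinity capture or detection of the protein, with the option of removing the tag by cleavage. An SV40 poly(A) signal sits next to the cassette, although it is annotated on the opposite strand to the ORF. ORF6 is annotated as an interferon antagonist that tethers karyopherin import factors to ER/Golgi membranes and blocks STAT1 nuclear translocation. The construct is therefore suited to transient or hygromycin-selected stable expression for studying this viral protein's function and interactions in mammalian cells.
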