Features (pLannotate 1.2.2; 20 found; start..end, strand, type, name):
     34..103     +  CDS            large T antigen (fragment): large T antigen from SV40 (simian virus 40)
    126..247     +  polyA_signal   SV40 poly(A) signal: SV40 polyadenylation signal
    316..333     -  CDS            6xHis: 6xHis affinity tag
    355..537     -  CDS            NS6_SARS2: Experimental evidence at protein level: Swiss-Prot protein existence level 1. Disrupts cell nuclear import complex formation by tethering karyopherin alpha 2 and karyopherin beta 1 to the membrane. Retention of import factors at the ER/Golgi membrane leads to a loss of transport into the nucleus. Thereby prevents STAT1 nuclear translocation in response to interferon signaling, thus blocking the expression of interferon stimulated genes (ISGs) that display multiple antiviral activities (PubMed:33097660). Suppresses IFN-beta production possibly by blocking IRF3 nuclear translocation (PubMed:3297
    612..663     -  promoter       CMVd2 promoter: truncated human cytomegalovirus (CMV) immediate early promoter that yields moderately reduced expression relative to the full-length promoter
    726..743     +  promoter       CMV promoter (fragment): human cytomegalovirus (CMV) immediate early promoter
    816..1119    -  enhancer       CMV enhancer: human cytomegalovirus immediate early enhancer
   1200..1248    +  polyA_signal   poly(A) signal: synthetic polyadenylation signal
   1266..1312    +  terminator     T7 terminator: transcription terminator for bacteriophage T7 RNA polymerase
   1317..1388    -  misc_feature   5' β-globin insulator: insulator upstream of the human β-globin locus (Farrell et al., 2002)
   1540..1676    -  terminator     rrnG terminator: transcription terminator from the E. coli ribosomal RNA rrnG operon (Albrechtsen et al., 1991)
   1689..2549    -  CDS            AmpR: β-lactamase; bla; confers resistance to ampicillin, carbenicillin, and related antibiotics
   2815..2863    -  polyA_signal   poly(A) signal: synthetic polyadenylation signal
   2891..3912    -  CDS            HygR (fragment): hygromycin B phosphotransferase confers resistance to hygromycin
   3922..5131    -  promoter       UbC promoter: human ubiquitin C promoter
   5395..5459    +  CDS            bla(M) (fragment): β-lactamase lacking the signal sequence; bla(M); allows cytosolic expression of β-lactamase
   5631..6219    +  rep_origin     ori: high-copy-number ColE1/pMB1/pBR322/pUC origin of replication
   6445..6516    -  misc_feature   3' β-globin insulator: insulator downstream of the human β-globin locus (Farrell et al., 2002)
   6561..6697    -  terminator     rrnG terminator: transcription terminator from the E. coli ribosomal RNA rrnG operon (Albrechtsen et al., 1991)
   6727..11      -  terminator     T7 terminator (across the origin): transcription terminator for bacteriophage T7 RNA polymerase
>Addgene plasmid #153733 | pGBW-m4252886 | addgene full sequence | sequence record 300733 | Ginkgo NGS Result
GGGTTATGCTACGATACCGATAGAGATGGGCCAATACCACATTTGTAGAGGTTTTACTTGCTTTAAAAAA
CCTCCCACACCTCCCCCTGAACCTGAAACATAAAATGAATGCAATTGTTGTTGTTAACTTGTTTATTGCA
GCTTATAATGGTTACAAATAAAGCAATAGCATCACAAATTTCACAAATAAAGCATTTTTTTCACTGCATT
CTAGTTGTGGTTTGTCCAAACTCATCAATGTATCTTATCATGTCTGTGAGCTGAAGGTACGCTGTATCTC
AGTCAGTCAAGCTAGCAGAGGCCTGCGGATCCTTAATGGTGATGGTGATGGTGCGACTGAAAGTAAAGGT
TTTCGTCAATCTCCATTGGCTGTTCCTCATCCAGTTGGGAATATTTATTCTCAGTTAAAGACTTACTAAG
GTTTTTTATGATGAGATTAATGATGTAGTCCAGGTTCCAAATGCTAACCTTGAAGGTTCGCATGATAATT
AGCAGTATTTCTGCGATCGTGACCTGAAAATCCACCAAGTGGAACATGGTGGCGGCCGCTGGCGGGTGTG
TCGAGTGGATGGTAGGATCGACAAAGATCTGATCTGACGGTTCACTAAACCAGCTCTGCTTATATAGACC
TCCCACCGTACACGCCTACCGCCCATTTGCGTCAATGGGGCGGAGTTGTTACGACATTTTGGAAAGTCCC
GTTGATTTTGGTGCCAAAACAAACTCCCATTGACGTCAATGGGGTGGAGACTTGGAAATCCCCGTGAGTC
AAACCGCTATCCACGCCCATTGATGTACTGCCAAAACCGCATCAGCATGGTAATAGCGATGACTAATACG
TAGATGTACTGCCAAGTAGGAAAGTCCCATAAGGTCATGTACTGGGCATAATGCCAGGCGGGCCATTTAC
CGTCATTGACGTCAATAGGGGGCGTACTTGGCATATGATACACTTGATGTACTGCCAAGTGGGCAGTTTA
CCGTAAATACTCCACCCATTGACGTCAATGGAAAGTCCCTATTGGCGTTACTATGGGAACATACGTCATT
ATTGACGTCAATGGGCGGGGGTCGTTGGGCGGTCAGCCAGGCGGGCCATTTACCGTAAGTTATGTAACGC
GGAACTCCATATATGGGCTATGAACTAATGACCCCGTAATTGATTACTAGATCTGGCTACACTCGATCAG
CAGTTAGATAATAAAATCGCTATCCATCGAAGATGGATGTGTGTTGGTTTTTTGTGTGTGTAACGCAACG
ATTGATAGCATAACCCCTTGGGGCCTCTAAACGGGTCTTGAGGGGTTTTTTGAATTGAGAGGTAGCTGAA
GCTGCTGTTATGACCACTAGAGGGAAGAAGATACCTGTGGAGCTAATGGTCCAAGATGTCGGGAGCCGCG
ATCGCTGCCAAAAAGGTAAGCTGACGATAGCTGACGAGATTCGATGCCCGACGAGCAAATGAGCGCCACG
GCTGTTCGCGTAAGCTCGAAACGACGGAGATTCGATAGAGCCAGAGTCGAGTTTAAACGATTCGGGATCT
TAAGGATAAATTTCTGGTAAGGAGGACACGTATGGAAGTGGGCAAGTTGGGGAAGCCGTATCCGTTGCTG
AATCTGGCATATGTGGGAGTATAAGACGCGCAGCGTCGCATCAGGCATTTTTTTCTGCGCCAATGCACCT
AGAATCGGTTACCAATGCTTAATCAGTGAGGCACCTATCTCAGCGATCTGTCTATTTCGTTCATCCATAG
TTGCCTGACTCCCCGTCGTGTAGATAACTACGATACGGGAGGGCTTACCATCTGGCCCCAGTGCTGCAAT
GATACCGCGAGACCCACGCTCACCGGCTCCAGATTTATCAGCAATAAACCAGCCAGCCGGAAGGGCCGAG
CGCAGAAGTGGTCCTGCAACTTTATCCGCCTCCATCCAGTCTATCAACTGTTGCCGGGAAGCTAGAGTAA
GTAGTTCGCCAGTTAATAGTTTACGCAAGGTTGTTGCCATTGCTACAGGCATCGTGGTGTCACGCTCGTC
GTTTGGTATGGCTTCATTCAGCTCCGGTTCCCAACGATCAAGGCGAGTTACATGATCCCCCATGTTGTGC
AAAAAAGCGGTTAGCTCCTTCGGTCCTCCAATCGTTGTCAGAAGTAAGTTGGCCGCAGTGTTATCACTCA
TGGTTATGGCAGCACTGCATAATTCTCTTACTGTCATGCCATCCGTAAGATGCTTTTCTGTGACTGGTGA
ATACTCAACCAAGTCATTCTGAGAATAGTGTATGCGGCGACCGAGTTGCTCTTGCCCGGCGTCAATACGG
GATAATACCGCGCCACATAGCAGAACTTTAAAAGTGCTCATCATTGGAAAGCGTTCTTCGGGGCGAAAAC
TCTCAAGGATCTTACCGCTGTTGAGATCCAGTTCGATGTAACCCACTCGCGCACCCAACTGATCTTCAGC
ATCTTTTACTTTCACCAGCGTTTCTGGGTGAGCAAAAACAGGAAGGCAAAATGCCGCAAAAAAGGGAATA
AGGGCGACACGGAAATGTTGAATACTCATGCGAAAGCCTCCTGCTGATCCTGTCTCTTGATAGATGTTTG
CAAAAGCTAGGACTCGATTATACGTTGACCGATCAGACTATCAATATCTAGGTTTAAACAGATCGGTACG
CTGCCGTGACCAGGCTTGAGTACAATATCTGACGATTGGACTTCCTGGGTCCCAAGCTGGATTCCGACTG
GCTGACTGCCAAGCAACGATATGGATCGTCGAGACTCGCACTGAGAGGATCGTTCTCGGTACACCAGGCG
CGCCTAGCGTTACACACACAAAAAACCAACACACATCCATCTTCGATGGATAGCGATTTTATTATCTAAG
ACTAGGCTTACATACTAGCTTATTCCTTTGCCCTCGGACGAGTGCTGGGGCGTCGGTTTCCACTATCGGC
GAGTACTTCTACACAGCCATCGGTCCAGACGGCGGCGCTTCTGCGGGCGATTTGTGTACGCCCGACAGTC
CCGGCTCCGGATCGGACGATTGCGTCGCATCGACCCTGCGCCCAAGCTGCATCATCGAAATTGCCGTCAA
CCAAGCTCTGATAGAGTTGGTCAAGACCAATGCGGAGCATATACGCCCGGAGCCGGGGCGATCCTGCAAG
CTCCGGATGCCTCCGCTCGAAGTAGCGCGTCTGCTGCTCCATACAAGCCAACCACGGCCTCCAGAAGAAG
ATGTTGGCGACCTCGTATTGGGAATCCCCGAACATCGCCTCGCTCCAGTCAATGACCGCTGTTATGCGGC
CATTGTCCGTCAGGACATTGTTGGAGCCGAAATCCGCGTGCACGAGGTGCCGGACTTCGGGGCAGTCCTC
GGCCCAAAGCATCAGCTCATCGAGAGCCTGCGCGACGGACGCACTGACGGTGTCGTCCATCACAGTTTGC
CAGTGATACACATGGGGATCAGCAATCGCGCATATGAAATCACGCCATGTAGTGTATTGACCGATTCCTT
GCGGTCCGAATGGGCCGAACCCGCTCGTCTGGCTAAGATCGGCGGCAGCGATGGCATCCATTGCCTCCGC
GACCGGCTGCAGAACAGCGGGCAGTTCGGTTTCAGGCAGGTCTTGCAACGTGACACCCTGTGCACGGCGG
GAGATGCAATAGGTCAGGCTCTCGCTGAACTCCCCAATGTCAAGCACTTCCGGAATCGGGAGCGCGGCGG
ATGCAAAGTGCCGATAAACATAACGATCTTTGTAGAAACCATCGGCGCAGCTATTTACCCGCAGGACATA
TCCACGCCCTCCTACATCGAAGCTGAAAGCACGAGATTCTTCGCCCTCCGAGAGCTGCATCAGGTCGGAG
ACGCTGTCGAACTTTTCGATCAGAAACTTCTCGACAGACGTCGCGGTGAGTTCAGGCTTTTTACCCATGT
TGTCTAACAAAAAAGCCAAAAACGGCCAGAATTTAGCGGACAATTTACAAGTCTAACACTGAAAATTACA
TATTGACCCAAATGATTACATTTCAAAAGGTGCCTAAAAAACTTCACAAAACACACTCGCCAACCCCGAG
CGCATAGTTCAAAACCGGAGCTTCAGCTACTTAAGAAGATAGGTACATAAAACCGACCAAAGAAACTGAC
GCCTCACTTATCCCTCCCCTCACCAGAGGTCCGGCGCCTGTCGATTCAGGAGAGCCTACCCTAGGCCCGA
ACCCTGCGTCCTGCGACGGAGAAAAGCCTACCGCACACCTACCGGCTGGTGGCCCCACCCTGCATTATAA
GCCAACAGAACGGGTGACGTCACGACACGACGAGGGCGCGCGCTCCCAAAGGTACGGGTGCACTGCCCAA
CGGCACCGCCATAACTGCCGCCCCCGCAACAGACGACAAACCGAGTTCTCCAGTCAGTGACAAACTTCAC
GTCAGGGTCCCCAGATGGTGCCCAGCCCATCTCACCCGAATAAGAGCTTTCCCGCATTAGCGAAGGGCTC
AAGACCTTGGGTTCTTGCCGCCCACCATGCCCCCCACCTTGTTTCAACGACCTCACAGCCCGCCTCACAA
GCGTCTTCCATTCAAGACTCGGGAACAGCCGCCATTTTGCTGCGCTCCCCCCAACCCCCAGTTCAGGGCA
ACCTTGCTCGCGGACCCAGACTACAGCCCTTGGCGGTCTCTCCACACGCTTCCGTCCCACCGAGCGGCCC
GGCGGCCACGAAAGCCCCGGCCAGCCCAGCAGCCCGCTACTCACCAAGTGACGATCACAGCGATCCACAA
ACAAGAACCGCGACCCAAATCCCGGCTGCGACGGAACTAGCTGTGCCACACCCGGCGCGTCCTTATATAA
TCATCGGCGTTCACCGCCCCACGGAGATCCCTCCGCAGAATCGCCGAGAAGGGACTACTTTTCCTCGCCT
GTTCCGCTCTCTGGAAAGAAAACCAGTGCCCTAGAGTCACCCAAGTCCCGTCCTAAAATGTCCTTCTGCT
GATACTGGGGTTCTAAGGCCGAGTCTTATGAGCAGCGGGCCGCTGTCCTGAGCGTCCGGGCGGAAGGATC
AGGACGCTCCTGCGCCCTTCGTCTGACGTGGCAGCGCTCGCCGTGACGAGGGGGGCGCCCGCGGGAGGCG
CCAAAACCCGGCGCGGAGGCCAGGCGCGCCCCGATTTCGATATTCCTCGGATCTCGGATAGATCGGGATT
GAGGATGTAGGTTGAACTTCTCTCGGGTGATCCCGATCTCGGATATTCGGGATTGGAGTAATACCTGGCG
ATAGGCGCTGCCAAGCAATAGCCAAGGCGCAAGGCCGGCCAAGAGACTTGCGATAGTTCGTTCGAGAGGT
AGCCTGCAAGATGGATCGGACGAAAGGTTTGAAGATTTTCCGACGAGGGCCTTGGAGAGTTCGGAAATTT
AAATGCAACTATGGATGAACGAAATAGACAGATCGCTGAGATAGGTGCCTCACTGATTAAGCATTGGTAA
CTGTCAGACCAAGTTTACTCATATATACTTTAGATTGATTTAAAACTTCATTTTTAATTTAAAAGGATCT
AGGTGAAGATCCTTTTTGATAATCTCATGACCAAAATCCCTTAACGTGAGTTTTCGTTCCACTGAGCGTC
AGACCCCGTAGAAAAGATCAAAGGATCTTCTTGAGATCCTTTTTTTCTGCGCGTAATCTGCTGCTTGCAA
ACAAAAAAACCACCGCTACCAGCGGTGGTTTGTTTGCCGGATCAAGAGCTACCAACTCTTTTTCCGAAGG
TAACTGGCTTCAGCAGAGCGCAGATACCAAATACTGTTCTTCTAGTGTAGCCGTAGTTAGGCCACCACTT
CAAGAACTCTGTAGCACCGCCTACATACCTCGCTCTGCTAATCCTGTTACCAGTGGCTGCTGCCAGTGGC
GATAAGTCGTGTCTTACCGGGTTGGACTCAAGACGATAGTTACCGGATAAGGCGCAGCGGTCGGGCTGAA
CGGGGGGTTCGTGCACACAGCCCAGCTTGGAGCGAACGACCTACACCGAACTGAGATACCTACAGCGTGA
GCTATGAGAAAGCGCCACGCTTCCCGAAGGGAGAAAGGCGGACAGGTATCCGGTAAGCGGCAGGGTCGGA
ACAGGAGAGCGCACGAGGGAGCTTCCAGGGGGAAACGCCTGGTATCTTTATAGTCCTGTCGGGTTTCGCC
ACCTCTGACTTGAGCGTCGATTTTTGTGATGCTCGTCAGGGGGGCGGAGCCTATGGAAAAACGCCAGCAA
CGCGGCCTTTTTACGGTTCCTGGCCTTTTGCTGGCCTTTTGCTCACATGATTTAAATGAAACTCGTAATC
GGAGAACGGGTGCAATAGCAAGGACCAGATCGAACTTGACTGACGCAATTCTGAGCGTAGTCGAAACCCA
GACAAGTCGATCTCGCCAAGTAGCTGACTTGACTGGTTAATTAAGTTTCGATAGCCCAAGGTAACCAATG
AGATTAGGGAGGGAAGAAAGTTTGATGAACTACTTCTGACCCCTAGTGGTGTCCAGAAAAGACCATTAAA
GGAATGTCTTGATCGAAATCGAGAGATCGCCTGCAGGATAGCTGACGACCTTAAGGATAAATTTCTGGTA
AGGAGGACACGTATGGAAGTGGGCAAGTTGGGGAAGCCGTATCCGTTGCTGAATCTGGCATATGTGGGAG
TATAAGACGCGCAGCGTCGCATCAGGCATTTTTTTCTGCGCCAATGCCGGTAGATAGCAATCCGGCCCGA
GGGGCACAAAAAACCCCTCAAGACCCGTTTAGAGGCCCCAAG
